Addgene plasmid #225940: pLV-SFFV-myc-STIM2-WPRE-UbC-Emerald
Purpose: Lentiviral vector plasmid expressing human stromal interaction molecule 2 (STIM2) fused to myc-tag under the spleen focus-forming virus (SFFV) promoter and Emerald under the Ubiquitin C (UbC) promoter
Depositing lab: Richard Eva & Bart Nieuwenhuis & Evan Reid. Depositing organization: University of Cambridge.
Backbone
  Vector backbone: pLV-SFFV-MCS-WPRE-UbC-Emerald (Addgene #211796)
  Backbone manufacturer: Bart Nieuwenhuis
  Vector type: Mammalian Expression, Lentiviral
Growth in bacteria
  Bacterial resistance: Ampicillin, 100 μg/mL
  Growth temperature: 37°C
  Growth strain: NEB Stable
  Copy number: High Copy
Gene/Insert 1
  Gene/Insert name: STIM2 (alt name: Stromal Interaction Molecule 2)
  Species: H. sapiens (human)
  Insert size (bp): 2298
  Entrez Gene: STIM2
  Promoter: SFFV
  Tag / fusion protein: myc-tag (N terminal on insert)
  Cloning method: Unknown
  Sequencing primers: 5′ n/a
Gene/Insert 2
  Gene/Insert name: Emerald (alt name: EmGFP)
  Species: A. victoria
  Insert size (bp): 717
  Promoter: UbC
  Cloning method: Unknown
  Sequencing primers: 5′ n/a
Resource information
  A portion of this plasmid was derived from a plasmid made by: VectorBuilder
Terms and licenses: Academic/Nonprofit Terms; Industry Terms: Not Available to Industry
How to cite: pLV-SFFV-myc-STIM2-WPRE-UbC-Emerald was a gift from Richard Eva & Bart Nieuwenhuis & Evan Reid (Addgene plasmid # 225940 ; http://n2t.net/addgene:225940 ; RRID:Addgene_225940)
