[The description below was written by a language model from this plasmid's Addgene catalogue record and pLannotate feature annotations shown in this document.]
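Description:
pLV-SFFV-myc-STIM2-WPRE-UbC-Emerald is a lentiviral transfer plasmid of about 13.1 kb for expressing human STIM2 in mammalian cells alongside a green fluorescent marker. It is built on the pLV-SFFV-MCS-WPRE-UbC-Emerald backbone and is propagated in E. coli as a high-copy plasmid through a ColE1/pUC-type origin with ampicillin selection (AmpR). The HIV-1-derived vector region contains a truncated 5' LTR, the Ψ packaging signal with a gag fragment, the Rev response element for Rev-dependent nuclear export of the genomic RNA, the cPPT/CTS element, and a ΔU3 self-inactivating 3' LTR, which disables LTR promoter activity after integration. An additional HIV-1 LTR fragment is annotated immediately upstream of the 5' LTR across the plasmid junction.

Between the LTRs sit two independent expression units. The spleen focus-forming virus (SFFV) promoter drives STIM2, an endoplasmic reticulum calcium sensor involved in store-operated calcium entry. The catalogue entry describes it as carrying an N-terminal myc tag, although the tag is not annotated separately in the feature table. A WPRE fragment follows the STIM2 coding sequence and normally enhances transcript stability and expression. Downstream, the human ubiquitin C promoter drives Emerald (EmGFP), so transduced cells can be identified by fluorescence without fusing the reporter to STIM2.

Outside the viral cassette the backbone retains older vector remnants, including an SV40 promoter with gpt fragments, SV40 small t intron and poly(A) sequences, and fragments of TcR, rop and bom. These appear to be legacy elements rather than functional markers. The record supports use for producing lentivirus to overexpress tagged STIM2, but it does not specify particular target cell types.
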