Features (pLannotate 1.2.2; 34 found; start..end, strand, type, name):
     48..305     +  LTR            5' LTR (truncated): truncated 5' long terminal repeat (LTR) from HIV-1
    352..477     +  misc_feature   HIV-1 Ψ: packaging signal of human immunodeficiency virus type 1
    461..799     +  CDS            HIV-1 gag (fragment): gag protein from human immunodeficiency virus 1; gag
    974..1207    +  misc_feature   RRE: The Rev response element (RRE) of HIV-1 allows for Rev-dependent mRNA export from the nucleus to the cytoplasm.
   1584..1684    +  CDS            Rev (fragment): human immunodeficiency virus 1 (HIV-1) Rev protein; rev; enhances nuclear export of unspliced and incompletely spliced viral mRNAs
   1721..1838    +  misc_feature   cPPT/CTS: central polypurine tract and central termination sequence of HIV-1
   1875..1907    -  misc_feature   MCS (fragment): pBluescript multiple cloning site
   1991..2398    +  promoter       SFFV promoter: spleen focus-forming virus long terminal repeat (LTR) promoter
   2453..4714    +  CDS            STIM2: STIM2_HUMAN - Also known as KIAA1482. Experimental evidence at protein level: Swiss-Prot protein existence level 1. Plays a role in mediating store-operated Ca(2+) entry (SOCE), a Ca(2+) influx following depletion of intracellular Ca(2+) stores. Functions as a highly sensitive Ca(2+) sensor in the endoplasmic reticulum which activates both store-operated and store-independent Ca(2+)-influx. Regulates basal cytosolic and endoplasmic reticulum Ca(2+) concentrations. Upon mild variations of the endoplasmic reticulum Ca(2+) concentration, translocates from the endoplasmic reticulum to the plasma m
   4729..4759    +  misc_feature   MCS (fragment): pUC18/19 multiple cloning site
   4760..4778    +  misc_feature   MCS (fragment): pBluescript multiple cloning site
   4778..5283    +  misc_feature   WPRE (fragment): woodchuck hepatitis virus posttranscriptional regulatory element
   5276..6462    +  promoter       UbC promoter: human ubiquitin C promoter
   6498..7214    +  CDS            Emerald: Emerald is a basic (constitutively fluorescent) green fluorescent protein published in 1998, derived from Aequorea victoria. It is reported to be a very rapidly-maturing weak dimer.
   7242..7310    +  CDS            nef (fragment): NEF_HV1Z2 - Experimental evidence at protein level: Swiss-Prot protein existence level 1. Extracellular Nef protein targets CD4(+) T-lymphocytes for apoptosis by interacting with CXCR4 surface receptors. From Human immunodeficiency virus type 1 group M subtype D (isolate Z2/CDC-Z34) (HIV-1).
   7312..7545    +  LTR            3' LTR (ΔU3): self-inactivating 3' long terminal repeat (LTR) from HIV-1
   7570..7588    -  promoter       SP6 promoter: promoter for bacteriophage SP6 RNA polymerase
   7816..8095    +  CDS            TcR (fragment): tetracycline efflux protein; tet; confers resistance to tetracycline
   8096..8144    -  misc_feature   bom (fragment): basis of mobility region from pBR322
   8246..8281    -  CDS            rop (fragment): Rop protein, which maintains plasmids at low copy number; rop
   8376..8480    +  promoter       AmpR promoter: bla
   8481..9341    +  CDS            AmpR: β-lactamase; bla; confers resistance to ampicillin, carbenicillin, and related antibiotics
   9512..10100   +  rep_origin     ori: high-copy-number ColE1/pMB1/pBR322/pUC origin of replication
  10283..10339   +  CDS            lacI (fragment): lac repressor; lacI; The lac repressor binds to the lac operator to inhibit transcription in E. coli. This inhibition can be relieved by adding lactose or isopropyl-β-D-thiogalactopyranoside (IPTG).
  10346..10675   +  promoter       SV40 promoter: SV40 enhancer and early promoter
  10875..10994   +  CDS            gpt (fragment): XGPT_ECOLI - Also known as gpp, gxu. Experimental evidence at protein level: Swiss-Prot protein existence level 1. Purine salvage pathway enzyme that catalyzes the transfer of the ribosyl-5-phosphate group from 5-phospho-alpha-D-ribose 1- diphosphate (PRPP) to the N9 position of the 6-oxopurines guanine and xanthine to form the corresponding ribonucleotides GMP (guanosine 5'- monophosphate) and XMP (xanthosine 5'-monophosphate), with the release of PPi. To a lesser extent, also acts on hypoxanthine (PubMed:9100006, PubMed:3886014). Does not ribophosphorylate adenine (PubMed:3886014). From Esch
  10994..11329   +  CDS            gpt (fragment): XGPT_ECOLI - Also known as gpp, gxu. Experimental evidence at protein level: Swiss-Prot protein existence level 1. Purine salvage pathway enzyme that catalyzes the transfer of the ribosyl-5-phosphate group from 5-phospho-alpha-D-ribose 1- diphosphate (PRPP) to the N9 position of the 6-oxopurines guanine and xanthine to form the corresponding ribonucleotides GMP (guanosine 5'- monophosphate) and XMP (xanthosine 5'-monophosphate), with the release of PPi. To a lesser extent, also acts on hypoxanthine (PubMed:9100006, PubMed:3886014). Does not ribophosphorylate adenine (PubMed:3886014). From Esch
  11424..11729   +  CDS            frsA (fragment): FRSA_ECOLI - Also known as yafA. Experimental evidence at protein level: Swiss-Prot protein existence level 1. Catalyzes the hydrolysis of esters (PubMed:15808744). Displays esterase activity toward pNP-butyrate (PubMed:15808744). May stimulate mixed-acid fermentation by acting as a fermentation/respiration switch that down-regulates respiration and up- regulates fermentation rates (PubMed:15169777). From Escherichia coli (strain K12).
  11733..11807   +  CDS            small t antigen (fragment): SV40 (simian virus 40) small t antigen
  11809..11874   +  intron         small t intron: SV40 (simian virus 40) small t antigen intron
  12004..12024   +  CDS            SV40 NLS: nuclear localization signal of SV40 (simian virus 40) large T antigen
  12343..12426   +  CDS            large T antigen (fragment): large T antigen from SV40 (simian virus 40)
  12449..12583   +  polyA_signal   SV40 poly(A) signal: SV40 polyadenylation signal
  12751..13079   +  LTR            3' LTR (fragment): 3' long terminal repeat (LTR) from HIV-1
>Addgene plasmid #225940 | pLV-SFFV-myc-STIM2-WPRE-UbC-Emerald | addgene full sequence | sequence record 455851 | Addgene NGS Result
TGATATCGAGCTTGCTACAAGGGACTTTCCGCTGGGGACTTTCCAGGGAGGCGTGGCCTGGGCGGGACTG
GGGAGTGGCGAGCCCTCAGATCCTGCATATAAGCAGCTGCTTTTTGCCTGTACTGGGTCTCTCTGGTTAG
ACCAGATCTGAGCCTGGGAGCTCTCTGGCTAACTAGGGAACCCACTGCTTAAGCCTCAATAAAGCTTGCC
TTGAGTGCTTCAAGTAGTGTGTGCCCGTCTGTTGTGTGACTCTGGTAACTAGAGATCCCTCAGACCCTTT
TAGTCAGTGTGGAAAATCTCTAGCAGTGGCGCCCGAACAGGGACTTGAAAGCGAAAGGGAAACCAGAGGA
GCTCTCTCGACGCAGGACTCGGCTTGCTGAAGCGCGCACGGCAAGAGGCGAGGGGCGGCGACTGGTGAGT
ACGCCAAAAATTTTGACTAGCGGAGGCTAGAAGGAGAGAGATGGGTGCGAGAGCGTCAGTATTAAGCGGG
GGAGAATTAGATCGCGATGGGAAAAAATTCGGTTAAGGCCAGGGGGAAAGAAAAAATATAAATTAAAACA
TATAGTATGGGCAAGCAGGGAGCTAGAACGATTCGCAGTTAATCCTGGCCTGTTAGAAACATCAGAAGGC
TGTAGACAAATACTGGGACAGCTACAACCATCCCTTCAGACAGGATCAGAAGAACTTAGATCATTATATA
ATACAGTAGCAACCCTCTATTGTGTGCATCAAAGGATAGAGATAAAAGACACCAAGGAAGCTTTAGACAA
GATAGAGGAAGAGCAAAACAAAAGTAAGACCACCGCACAGCAAGCGGCCGGCCGCTGATCTTCAGACCTG
GAGGAGGAGATATGAGGGACAATTGGAGAAGTGAATTATATAAATATAAAGTAGTAAAAATTGAACCATT
AGGAGTAGCACCCACCAAGGCAAAGAGAAGAGTGGTGCAGAGAGAAAAAAGAGCAGTGGGAATAGGAGCT
TTGTTCCTTGGGTTCTTGGGAGCAGCAGGAAGCACTATGGGCGCAGCGTCAATGACGCTGACGGTACAGG
CCAGACAATTATTGTCTGGTATAGTGCAGCAGCAGAACAATTTGCTGAGGGCTATTGAGGCGCAACAGCA
TCTGTTGCAACTCACAGTCTGGGGCATCAAGCAGCTCCAGGCAAGAATCCTGGCTGTGGAAAGATACCTA
AAGGATCAACAGCTCCTGGGGATTTGGGGTTGCTCTGGAAAACTCATTTGCACCACTGCTGTGCCTTGGA
ATGCTAGTTGGAGTAATAAATCTCTGGAACAGATTTGGAATCACACGACCTGGATGGAGTGGGACAGAGA
AATTAACAATTACACAAGCTTAATACACTCCTTAATTGAAGAATCGCAAAACCAGCAAGAAAAGAATGAA
CAAGAATTATTGGAATTAGATAAATGGGCAAGTTTGTGGAATTGGTTTAACATAACAAATTGGCTGTGGT
ATATAAAATTATTCATAATGATAGTAGGAGGCTTGGTAGGTTTAAGAATAGTTTTTGCTGTACTTTCTAT
AGTGAATAGAGTTAGGCAGGGATATTCACCATTATCGTTTCAGACCCACCTCCCAACCCCGAGGGGACCC
GACAGGCCCGAAGGAATAGAAGAAGAAGGTGGAGAGAGAGACAGAGACAGATCCATTCGATTAGTGAACG
GATCTCGACGGTATCGCCAAATGGCAGTATTCATCCACAATTTTAAAAGAAAAGGGGGGATTGGGGGGTA
CAGTGCAGGGGAAAGAATAGTAGACATAATAGCAACAGACATACAAACTAAAGAATTACAAAAACAAATT
ACAAAAATTCAAAATTTTCGGGTTTATTACAGGGACAGCAGAGATCCAGTTTGGATCGATAAGCTTGATA
TCGAATTCCTGCAGCCCCGATAAAATAAAAGATTTTATTTAGTCTCCAGAAAAAGGGGGGAATGAAAGAC
CCCACCTGTAGGTTTGGCAAGCTAGCTGCAGTAACGCCATTTTGCAAGGCATGGAAAAATACCAAACCAA
GAATAGAGAAGTTCAGATCAAGGGCGGGTACATGAAAATAGCTAACGTTGGGCCAAACAGGATATCTGCG
GTGAGCAGTTTCGGCCCCGGCCCGGGGCCAAGAACAGATGGTCACCGCAGTTTCGGCCCCGGCCCGAGGC
CAAGAACAGATGGTCCCCAGATATGGCCCAACCCTCAGCAGTTTCTTAAGACCCATCAGATGTTTCCAGG
CTCCCCCAAGGACCTGAAATGACCCTGCGCCTTATTTGAATTAACCAATCAGCCTGCTTCTCGCTTCTGT
TCGCGCGCTTCTGCTTCCCGAGCTCTATAAAAGAGCTCACAACCCCTCACTCGGCGCGCCAGTCCTCCGA
CAGACTGAGTCGCCCGGGGGGGATCCACCGGTCGCCACCATGGAACAAAAACTCATCTCAGAAGAGGATC
TGATGCTGGTGCTCGGGCTGCTGGTAGCCGGAGCGGCGGACGGATGCGAGCTTGTGCCCCGGCACCTCCG
CGGGCGGCGGGCGACTGGCTCTGCCGCAACTGCCGCCTCCTCTCCCGCCGCGGCGGCCGGCGATAGCCCG
GCGCTCATGACAGATCCCTGCATGTCACTGAGTCCACCATGCTTTACAGAAGAAGACAGATTTAGTCTGG
AAGCTCTTCAAACAATACATAAACAAATGGATGATGACAAAGATGGTGGAATTGAAGTAGAGGAAAGTGA
TGAATTCATCAGAGAAGATATGAAATATAAAGATGCTACTAATAAACACAGCCATCTGCACAGAGAAGAT
AAACATATAACGATTGAGGATTTATGGAAACGATGGAAAACATCAGAAGTTCATAATTGGACCCTTGAAG
ACACTCTTCAGTGGTTGATAGAGTTTGTTGAACTACCCCAATATGAGAAGAATTTTAGAGACAACAATGT
CAAAGGAACGACACTTCCCAGGATAGCAGTGCACGAACCTTCATTTATGATCTCCCAGTTGAAAATCAGT
GACCGGAGTCACAGACAAAAACTTCAGCTCAAGGCATTGGATGTGGTTTTGTTTGGACCTCTAACACGCC
CACCTCATAACTGGATGAAAGATTTTATCCTCACAGTTTCTATAGTAATTGGTGTTGGAGGCTGCTGGTT
TGCTTATACGCAGAATAAGACATCAAAAGAACATGTTGCAAAAATGATGAAAGATTTAGAGAGCTTACAA
ACTGCAGAGCAAAGTCTAATGGACTTACAGGAGAGGCTTGAAAAGGCACAGGAAGAAAACAGAAATGTTG
CTGTAGAAAAGCAAAATTTAGAGCGCAAAATGATGGATGAAATCAATTATGCAAAGGAGGAGGCTTGTCG
GCTGAGAGAGCTAAGGGAGGGAGCTGAATGTGAATTGAGTAGACGTCAGTATGCAGAACAGGAATTGGAA
CAGGTTCGCATGGCTCTGAAAAAGGCCGAAAAAGAATTTGAACTGAGAAGCAGTTGGTCTGTTCCAGATG
CACTTCAGAAATGGCTTCAGTTAACACATGAAGTAGAAGTGCAATACTACAATATTAAAAGACAAAACGC
TGAAATGCAGCTAGCTATTGCTAAAGATGAGGTTGCTGCTTCATATCTGATTCAGGCAGAAAAAATTAAA
AAGAAGAGAAGCACAGTCTTTGGGACTCTGCACGTTGCACACAGCTCCTCCCTAGATGAGGTAGACCACA
AAATTCTGGAAGCAAAGAAAGCTCTCTCTGAGTTGACAACTTGTTTACGAGAACGACTTTTTCGCTGGCA
ACAAATTGAGAAGATCTGTGGCTTTCAGATAGCCCATAACTCAGGACTCCCCAGCCTGACCTCTTCCCTT
TATTCTGATCACAGCTGGGTGGTGATGCCCAGAGTCTCCATTCCACCCTATCCAATTGCTGGAGGAGTTG
ATGACTTAGATGAAGACACACCCCCAATAGTGTCACAATTTCCCGGGACCATGGCTAAACCTCCTGGATC
ATTAGCCAGAAGCAGCAGCCTGTGCCGTTCACGCCGCAGCATTGTGCCGTCCTCGCCTCAGCCTCAGCGA
GCTCAGCTTGCTCCACACGCCCCCCACCCGTCACACCCTCGGCACCCTCACCACCCGCAACACACACCAC
ACTCCTTGCCTTCCCCTGATCCAGATATCCTCTCAGTGTCAAGTTGCCCTGCGCTTTATCGAAATGAAGA
GGAGGAAGAGGCCATTTACTTCTCTGCTGAAAAGCAATGGGAAGTGCCAGACACAGCTTCAGAATGTGAC
TCCTTAAATTCTTCCATTGGAAGGAAACAGTCTCCTCCTTTAAGCCTCGAGATATACCAAACATTATCTC
CGCGAAAGATATCAAGAGATGAGGTGTCCCTAGAGGATTCCTCCCGAGGGGATTCGCCTGTAACTGTGGA
TGTGTCTTGGGGTTCTCCCGACTGTGTAGGTCTGACAGAAACTAAGAGTATGATCTTCAGTCCTGCAAGC
AAAGTGTACAATGGCATTTTGGAGAAATCCTGTAGCATGAACCAGCTTTCCAGTGGCATCCCGGTGCCTA
AACCTCGCCACACATCATGTTCCTCAGCTGGCAACGACAGTAAACCAGTTCAGGAAGCCCCAAGTGTTGC
CAGAATAAGCAGCATCCCACATGACCTTTGTCATAATGGAGAGAAAAGCAAAAAGCCATCAAAAATCAAA
AGCCTTTTTAAGAAGAAATCTAAGTGAAGCGGCCGCGACTCTAGAGTCGACCTGCAGGCATGCAAGCTTG
ATATCAAGCTTATCGATAATCAACCTCTGGATTACAAAATTTGTGAAAGATTGACTGGTATTCTTAACTA
TGTTGCTCCTTTTACGCTATGTGGATACGCTGCTTTAATGCCTTTGTATCATGCTATTGCTTCCCGTATG
GCTTTCATTTTCTCCTCCTTGTATAAATCCTGGTTGCTGTCTCTTTATGAGGAGTTGTGGCCCGTTGTCA
GGCAACGTGGCGTGGTGTGCACTGTGTTTGCTGACGCAACCCCCACTGGTTGGGGCATTGCCACCACCTG
TCAGCTCCTTTCCGGGACTTTCGCTTTCCCCCTCCCTATTGCCACGGCGGAACTCATCGCCGCCTGCCTT
GCCCGCTGCTGGACAGGGGCTCGGCTGTTGGGCACTGACAATTCCGTGGTGTTGTCGGGGAAATCATCGT
CCTTTCCTTGGCTGCTCGCCTGTGTTGCCACCTGGATTCTGCGCGGGACGTCCTTCTGCTACGTCCCTTC
GGCCCTCAATCCAGCGGACCTTCCTTCCCGCGGGCGCCCCCCTCCTCACGGCGAGCGCTGCCACGTCAGA
CGAAGGGCGCAGCGAGCGTCCTGATCCTTCCGCCCGGACGCTCAGGACAGCGGCCCGCTGCTCATAAGAC
TCGGCCTTAGAACCCCAGTATCAGCAGAAGGACATTTTAGGACGGGACTTGGGTGACTCTAGGGCACTGG
TTTTCTTTCCAGAGAGCGGAACAGGCGAGGAAAAGTAGTCCCTTCTCGGCGATTCTGCGGAGGGATCTCC
GTGGGGCGGTGAACGCCGATGATTATATAAGGACGCGCCGGGTGTGGCACAGCTAGTTCCGTCGCAGCCG
GGATTTGGGTCGCGGTTCTTGTTTGTGGATCGCTGTGATCGTCACTTGGTGAGTAGCGGGCTGCTGGGCT
GGCCGGGGCTTTCGTGGCCGCCGGGCCGCTCGGTGGGACGGAAGCGTGTGGAGAGACCGCCAAGGGCTGT
AGTCTGGGTCCGCGAGCAAGGTTGCCCTGAACTGGGGGTTGGGGGGAGCGCAGCAAAATGGCGGCTGTTC
CCGAGTCTTGAATGGAAGACGCTTGTGAGGCGGGCTGTGAGGTCGTTGAAACAAGGTGGGGGGCATGGTG
GGCGGCAAGAACCCAAGGTCTTGAGGCCTTCGCTAATGCGGGAAAGCTCTTATTCGGGTGAGATGGGCTG
GGGCACCATCTGGGGACCCTGACGTGAAGTTTGTCACTGACTGGAGAACTCGGTTTGTCGTCTGTTGCGG
GGGCGGCAGTTATGGCGGTGCCGTTGGGCAGTGCACCCGTACCTTTGGGAGCGCGCGCCCTCGTCGTGTC
GTGACGTCACCCGTTCTGTTGGCTTATAATGCAGGGTGGGGCCACCTGCCGGTAGGTGTGCGGTAGGCTT
TTCTCCGTCGCAGGACGCAGGGTTCGGGCCTAGGGTAGGCTCTCCTGAATCGACAGGCGCCGGACCTCTG
GTGAGGGGAGGGATAAGTGAGGCGTCAGTTTCTTTGGTCGGTTTTATGTACCTATCTTCTTAAGTAGCTG
AAGCTCCGGTTTTGAACTATGCGCTCGGGGTTGGCGAGTGTGTTTTGTGAAGTTTTTTAGGCACCTTTTG
AAATGTAATCATTTGGGTCAATATGTAATTTTCAGTGTTAGACTAGTAAATTGTCCGCTAAATTCTGGCC
GTTTTTGGCTTTTTTGTTAGACGAAGCTTGGTACCGAGCTCGGATCAATTCGCCACCATGGTGAGCAAGG
GCGAGGAGCTGTTCACCGGGGTGGTGCCCATCCTGGTCGAGCTGGACGGCGACGTAAACGGCCACAAGTT
CAGCGTGTCCGGCGAGGGCGAGGGCGATGCCACCTACGGCAAGCTGACCCTGAAGTTCATCTGCACCACC
GGCAAGCTGCCCGTGCCCTGGCCCACCCTCGTGACCACCTTGACCTACGGCGTGCAGTGCTTCGCCCGCT
ACCCCGACCACATGAAGCAGCACGACTTCTTCAAGTCCGCCATGCCCGAAGGCTACGTCCAGGAGCGCAC
CATCTTCTTCAAGGACGACGGCAACTACAAGACCCGCGCCGAGGTGAAGTTCGAGGGCGACACCCTGGTG
AACCGCATCGAGCTGAAGGGCATCGACTTCAAGGAGGACGGCAACATCCTGGGGCACAAGCTGGAGTACA
ACTACAACAGCCACAAGGTCTATATCACCGCCGACAAGCAGAAGAACGGCATCAAGGTGAACTTCAAGAC
CCGCCACAACATCGAGGACGGCAGCGTGCAGCTCGCCGACCACTACCAGCAGAACACCCCCATCGGCGAC
GGCCCCGTGCTGCTGCCCGACAACCACTACCTGAGCACCCAGTCCGCCCTGAGCAAAGACCCCAACGAGA
AGCGCGATCACATGGTCCTGCTGGAGTTCGTGACCGCCGCCGGGATCACTCTCGGCATGGACGAGCTGTA
CAAGTAACTCGAGGGAATTAATTCGAGCTCGGTACCTTTAAGACCAATGACTTACAAGGCAGCTGTAGAT
CTTAGCCACTTTTTAAAAGAAAAGGGGGGACTGGAAGGGCTAATTCACTCCCAACGAAGACAAGATCTGC
TTTTTGCTTGTACTGGGTCTCTCTGGTTAGACCAGATCTGAGCCTGGGAGCTCTCTGGCTAACTAGGGAA
CCCACTGCTTAAGCCTCAATAAAGCTTGCCTTGAGTGCTTCAAGTAGTGTGTGCCCGTCTGTTGTGTGAC
TCTGGTAACTAGAGATCCCTCAGACCCTTTTAGTCAGTGTGGAAAATCTCTAGCAGCATCTAGAATTAAT
TCCGTGTATTCTATAGTGTCACCTAAATCGTATGTGTATGATACATAAGGTTATGTATTAATTGTAGCCG
CGTTCTAACGACAATATGTACAAGCCTAATTGTGTAGCATCTGGCTTACTGAAGCAGACCCTATCATCTC
TCTCGTAAACTGCCGTCAGAGTCGGTTTGGTTGGACGAACCTTCTGAGTTTCTGGTAACGCCGTCCCGCA
CCCGGAAATGGTCAGCGAACCAATCAGCAGGGTCATCGCTAGCCAGATCCTCTACGCCGGACGCATCGTG
GCCGGCATCACCGGCGCCACAGGTGCGGTTGCTGGCGCCTATATCGCCGACATCACCGATGGGGAAGATC
GGGCTCGCCACTTCGGGCTCATGAGCGCTTGTTTCGGCGTGGGTATGGTGGCAGGCCCCGTGGCCGGGGG
ACTGTTGGGCGCCATCTCCTTGCATGCACCATTCCTTGCGGCGGCGGTGCTCAACGGCCTCAACCTACTA
CTGGGCTGCTTCCTAATGCAGGAGTCGCATAAGGGAGAGCGTCGAATGGTGCACTCTCAGTACAATCTGC
TCTGATGCCGCATAGTTAAGCCAGCCCCGACACCCGCCAACACCCGCTGACGCGCCCTGACGGGCTTGTC
TGCTCCCGGCATCCGCTTACAGACAAGCTGTGACCGTCTCCGGGAGCTGCATGTGTCAGAGGTTTTCACC
GTCATCACCGAAACGCGCGAGACGAAAGGGCCTCGTGATACGCCTATTTTTATAGGTTAATGTCATGATA
ATAATGGTTTCTTAGACGTCAGGTGGCACTTTTCGGGGAAATGTGCGCGGAACCCCTATTTGTTTATTTT
TCTAAATACATTCAAATATGTATCCGCTCATGAGACAATAACCCTGATAAATGCTTCAATAATATTGAAA
AAGGAAGAGTATGAGTATTCAACATTTCCGTGTCGCCCTTATTCCCTTTTTTGCGGCATTTTGCCTTCCT
GTTTTTGCTCACCCAGAAACGCTGGTGAAAGTAAAAGATGCTGAAGATCAGTTGGGTGCACGAGTGGGTT
ACATCGAACTGGATCTCAACAGCGGTAAGATCCTTGAGAGTTTTCGCCCCGAAGAACGTTTTCCAATGAT
GAGCACTTTTAAAGTTCTGCTATGTGGCGCGGTATTATCCCGTATTGACGCCGGGCAAGAGCAACTCGGT
CGCCGCATACACTATTCTCAGAATGACTTGGTTGAGTACTCACCAGTCACAGAAAAGCATCTTACGGATG
GCATGACAGTAAGAGAATTATGCAGTGCTGCCATAACCATGAGTGATAACACTGCGGCCAACTTACTTCT
GACAACGATCGGAGGACCGAAGGAGCTAACCGCTTTTTTGCACAACATGGGGGATCATGTAACTCGCCTT
GATCGTTGGGAACCGGAGCTGAATGAAGCCATACCAAACGACGAGCGTGACACCACGATGCCTGTAGCAA
TGGCAACAACGTTGCGCAAACTATTAACTGGCGAACTACTTACTCTAGCTTCCCGGCAACAATTAATAGA
CTGGATGGAGGCGGATAAAGTTGCAGGACCACTTCTGCGCTCGGCCCTTCCGGCTGGCTGGTTTATTGCT
GATAAATCTGGAGCCGGTGAGCGTGGGTCTCGCGGTATCATTGCAGCACTGGGGCCAGATGGTAAGCCCT
CCCGTATCGTAGTTATCTACACGACGGGGAGTCAGGCAACTATGGATGAACGAAATAGACAGATCGCTGA
GATAGGTGCCTCACTGATTAAGCATTGGTAACTGTCAGACCAAGTTTACTCATATATACTTTAGATTGAT
TTAAAACTTCATTTTTAATTTAAAAGGATCTAGGTGAAGATCCTTTTTGATAATCTCATGACCAAAATCC
CTTAACGTGAGTTTTCGTTCCACTGAGCGTCAGACCCCGTAGAAAAGATCAAAGGATCTTCTTGAGATCC
TTTTTTTCTGCGCGTAATCTGCTGCTTGCAAACAAAAAAACCACCGCTACCAGCGGTGGTTTGTTTGCCG
GATCAAGAGCTACCAACTCTTTTTCCGAAGGTAACTGGCTTCAGCAGAGCGCAGATACCAAATACTGTTC
TTCTAGTGTAGCCGTAGTTAGGCCACCACTTCAAGAACTCTGTAGCACCGCCTACATACCTCGCTCTGCT
AATCCTGTTACCAGTGGCTGCTGCCAGTGGCGATAAGTCGTGTCTTACCGGGTTGGACTCAAGACGATAG
TTACCGGATAAGGCGCAGCGGTCGGGCTGAACGGGGGGTTCGTGCACACAGCCCAGCTTGGAGCGAACGA
CCTACACCGAACTGAGATACCTACAGCGTGAGCTATGAGAAAGCGCCACGCTTCCCGAAGGGAGAAAGGC
GGACAGGTATCCGGTAAGCGGCAGGGTCGGAACAGGAGAGCGCACGAGGGAGCTTCCAGGGGGAAACGCC
TGGTATCTTTATAGTCCTGTCGGGTTTCGCCACCTCTGACTTGAGCGTCGATTTTTGTGATGCTCGTCAG
GGGGGCGGAGCCTATGGAAAAACGCCAGCAACGCGGCCTTTTTACGGTTCCTGGCCTTTTGCTGGCCTTT
TGCTCACATGTTCTTTCCTGCGTTATCCCCTGATTCTGTGGATAACCGTATTACCGCCTTTGAGTGAGCT
GATACCGCTCGCCGCAGCCGAACGACCGAGCGCAGCGAGTCAGTGAGCGAGGAAGCGGAAGAGCGCCCAA
TACGCAAACCGCCTCTCCCCGCGCGTTGGCCGATTCATTAATGCAGCTGTGGAATGTGTGTCAGTTAGGG
TGTGGAAAGTCCCCAGGCTCCCCAGCAGGCAGAAGTATGCAAAGCATGCATCTCAATTAGTCAGCAACCA
GGTGTGGAAAGTCCCCAGGCTCCCCAGCAGGCAGAAGTATGCAAAGCATGCATCTCAATTAGTCAGCAAC
CATAGTCCCGCCCCTAACTCCGCCCATCCCGCCCCTAACTCCGCCCAGTTCCGCCCATTCTCCGCCCCAT
GGCTGACTAATTTTTTTTATTTATGCAGAGGCCGAGGCCGCCTCGGCCTCTGAGCTATTCCAGAAGTAGT
GAGGAGGCTTTTTTGGAGGCCTAGGCTTTTGCAAAAAGCTTGGACACAAGACAGGCTTGCGAGATATGTT
TGAGAATACCACTTTATCCCGCGTCAGGGAGAGGCAGTGCGTAAAAAGACGCGGACTCATGTGAAATACT
GGTTTTTAGTGCGCCAGATCTCTATAATCTCGCGCAACCTATTTTCCCCTCGAACACTTTTTAAGCCGTA
GATAAACAGGCTGGGACACTTCACATGAGCGAAAAATACATCGTCACCTGGGACATGTTGCAGATCCATG
CACGTAAACTCGCAAGCCGACTGATGCCTTCTGAACAATGGAAAGGCATTATTGCCGTAAGCCGTGGCGG
TCTGTACCGGGTGCGTTACTGGCGCGTGAACTGGGTATTCGTCATGTCGATACCGTTTGTATTTCCAGCT
ACGATCACGACAACCAGCGCGAGCTTAAAGTGCTGAAACGCGCAGAAGGCGATGGCGAAGGCTTCATCGT
TATTGATGACCTGGTGGATACCGGTGGTACTGCGGTTGCGATTCGTGAAATGTATCCAAAAGCGCACTTT
GTCACCATCTTCGCAAAACCGGCTGGTCGTCCGCTGGTTGATGACTATGTTGTTGATATCCCGCAAGATA
CCTGGATTGAACAGCCGTGGGATATGGGCGTCGTATTCGTCCCGCCAATCTCCGGTCGCTAATCTTTTCA
ACGCCTGGCACTGCCGGGCGTTGTTCTTTTTAACTTCAGGCGGGTTACAATAGTTTCCAGTAAGTATTCT
GGAGGCTGCATCCATGACACAGGCAAACCTGAGCGAAACCCTGTTCAAACCCCGCTTTAAACATCCTGAA
ACCTCGACGCTAGTCCGCCGCTTTAATCACGGCGCACAACCGCCTGTGCAGTCGGCCCTTGATGGTAAAA
CCATCCCTCACTGGTATCGCATGATTAACCGTCTGATGTGGATCTGGCGCGGCATTGACCCACGCGAAAT
CCTCGACGTCCAGGCACGTATTGTGATGAGCGATGCCGAACGTACCGACGATGATTTATACGATACGGTG
ATTGGCTACCGTGGCGGCAACTGGATTTATGAGTGGGCCCCGGATCTTTGTGAAGGAACCTTACTTCTGT
GGTGTGACATAATTGGACAAACTACCTACAGAGATTTAAAGCTCTAAGGTAAATATAAAATTTTTAAGTG
TATAATGTGTTAAACTACTGATTCTAATTGTTTGTGTATTTTAGATTCCAACCTATGGAACTGATGAATG
GGAGCAGTGGTGGAATGCCTTTAATGAGGAAAACCTGTTTTGCTCAGAAGAAATGCCATCTAGTGATGAT
GAGGCTACTGCTGACTCTCAACATTCTACTCCTCCAAAAAAGAAGAGAAAGGTAGAAGACCCCAAGGACT
TTCCTTCAGAATTGCTAAGTTTTTTGAGTCATGCTGTGTTTAGTAATAGAACTCTTGCTTGCTTTGCTAT
TTACACCACAAAGGAAAAAGCTGCACTGCTATACAAGAAAATTATGGAAAAATATTCTGTAACCTTTATA
AGTAGGCATAACAGTTATAATCATAACATACTGTTTTTTCTTACTCCACACAGGCATAGAGTGTCTGCTA
TTAATAACTATGCTCAAAAATTGTGTACCTTTAGCTTTTTAATTTGTAAAGGGGTTAATAAGGAATATTT
GATGTATAGTGCCTTGACTAGAGATCATAATCAGCCATACCACATTTGTAGAGGTTTTACTTGCTTTAAA
AAACCTCCCACACCTCCCCCTGAACCTGAAACATAAAATGAATGCAATTGTTGTTGTTAACTTGTTTATT
GCAGCTTATAATGGTTACAAATAAAGCAATAGCATCACAAATTTCACAAATAAAGCATTTTTTTCACTGC
ATTCTAGTTGTGGTTTGTCCAAACTCATCAATGTATCTTATCATGTCTGGATCAACTGGATAACTCAAGC
TAACCAAAATCATCCCAAACTTCCCACCCCATACCCTATTACCACTGCCAATTACCTGTGGTTTCATTTA
CTCTAAACCTGTGATTCCTCTGAATTATTTTCATTTTAAAGAAATTGTATTTGTTAAATATGTACTACAA
ACTTAGTAGTTGGAAGGGCTAATTCACTCCCAAAGAAGACAAGATATCCTTGATCTGTGGATCTACCACA
CACAAGGCTACTTCCCTGATTAGCAGAACTACACACCAGGGCCAGGGGTCAGATATCCACTGACCTTTGG
ATGGTGCTACAAGCTAGTACCAGTTGAGCCAGATAAGGTAGAAGAGGCCAATAAAGGAGAGAACACCAGC
TTGTTACACCCTGTGAGCCTGCATGGGATGGATGACCCGGAGAGAGAAGTGTTAGAGTGGAGGTTTGACA
GCCGCCTAGCATTTCATCACGTGGCCCGAGAGCTGCATCCGGAGTACTTCAAGAACTGC
